Addgene plasmid #194095: nNc-ABE
Purpose: CMV-TadA 8e-nNcCas9. A-to-G base editing in human cells.
Depositing lab: Zhanjun Li. Depositing organization: Jilin University. Publication: Versatile and efficient genome editing with Neisseria cinerea Cas9. Liu Z, Chen S, Xie W, Yu H, Lai L, Li Z. Commun Biol. 2022 Nov 26;5(1):1296. doi: 10.1038/s42003-022-04258-z. PubMed 36435853.
Backbone
  Vector backbone: pCMV
  Backbone size w/o insert (bp): 4000
  Total vector size (bp): 7359
  Vector type: Mammalian Expression
Growth in bacteria
  Bacterial resistance: Ampicillin, 100 μg/mL
  Growth temperature: 37°C
  Growth strain: DH5alpha
  Copy number: Unknown
Gene/Insert
  Gene/Insert name: TadA 8e-nNcCas9
  Species: Synthetic
  Mutation: NcCas9 D16A
  Promoter: CMV
  Cloning method: Gateway Cloning
  Sequencing primers: 5′ taatacgactcactatagg; 3′ tagaaggcacagtcgaggctgat
Terms and licenses: Academic/Nonprofit Terms; Industry Terms: Not Available to Industry
How to cite: nNc-ABE was a gift from Zhanjun Li (Addgene plasmid # 194095 ; http://n2t.net/addgene:194095 ; RRID:Addgene_194095)
