[The description below was written by a language model from this plasmid's Addgene catalogue record and pLannotate feature annotations shown in this document.]
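Description:
nNc-ABE is a 7,359 bp mammalian expression plasmid built on a pCMV backbone that encodes an adenine base editor for A-to-G editing in human cells. It is propagated in E. coli through a high-copy ColE1/pUC-type origin and selected with ampicillin via the β-lactamase gene and its native promoter. The backbone also carries non-functional remnants typical of cloning vectors: a lac promoter/operator with CAP binding site, short fragments of lacI, an SV40 promoter, a pBluescript multiple cloning site and the pBR322 bom region. No mammalian selection marker is annotated.

The payload is a single synthetic fusion open reading frame driven by the CMV immediate-early enhancer and promoter and terminated by the bovine growth hormone polyadenylation signal. A T7 promoter lies between the CMV promoter and the coding region, which could allow in vitro transcription and also serves as a sequencing primer site. The N-terminal part is TadA 8e, an evolved variant of the E. coli tRNA adenosine deaminase that acts on single-stranded DNA. It is followed, after a gap presumably occupied by a linker, by Neisseria cinerea Cas9 carrying the D16A mutation. The annotation tool matched this region to the related Neisseria meningitidis Cas9 entry. D16A inactivates the RuvC-type nuclease domain, converting the enzyme into a nickase. Guided to a target, the nickase exposes the non-target strand for deamination of adenine to inosine, which is read as guanine, while nicking the opposite strand biases repair toward the edit.

No guide RNA cassette is annotated, so a compatible NcCas9 guide presumably has to be supplied from a separate construct. Nuclear localization signals are not annotated in the record either.
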