Features (pLannotate 1.2.2; 16 found; start..end, strand, type, name):
    132..335     +  promoter       CMV promoter: human cytomegalovirus (CMV) immediate early promoter
    377..395     +  promoter       T7 promoter: promoter for bacteriophage T7 RNA polymerase
    466..957     +  CDS            tadA: TADA_ECOLI - Also known as yfhC. Experimental evidence at protein level: Swiss-Prot protein existence level 1. Catalyzes the deamination of adenosine to inosine at the wobble position 34 of tRNA(Arg2). Essential for cell viability. From Escherichia coli (strain K12).
   1060..4302    +  CDS            cas9: CAS9_NEIMA - Experimental evidence at protein level: Swiss-Prot protein existence level 1. CRISPR (clustered regularly interspaced short palindromic repeat) is an adaptive immune system that provides protection against mobile genetic elements (viruses, transposable elements and conjugative plasmids). CRISPR clusters contain spacers, sequences complementary to antecedent mobile elements, and target invading nucleic acids. CRISPR clusters are transcribed and processed into CRISPR RNA (crRNA). In type II CRISPR systems correct processing of pre-crRNA requires a trans- encoded small RNA (tracrRNA)
   4420..4644    +  polyA_signal   bGH poly(A) signal: bovine growth hormone polyadenylation signal
   4648..4669    +  promoter       SV40 promoter (fragment): SV40 enhancer and early promoter
   4674..4690    +  misc_feature   MCS (fragment): pBluescript multiple cloning site
   4739..4755    -  protein_bind   lac operator: The lac repressor binds to the lac operator to inhibit transcription in E. coli. This inhibition can be relieved by adding lactose or isopropyl-β-D-thiogalactopyranoside (IPTG). lac repressor encoded by lacI
   4763..4793    -  promoter       lac promoter: promoter for the E. coli lac operon
   4808..4829    -  protein_bind   CAP binding site: CAP binding activates transcription in the presence of cAMP. E. coli catabolite activator protein
   4842..4934    -  CDS            lacI (fragment): lac repressor; lacI; The lac repressor binds to the lac operator to inhibit transcription in E. coli. This inhibition can be relieved by adding lactose or isopropyl-β-D-thiogalactopyranoside (IPTG).
   5117..5705    -  rep_origin     ori: high-copy-number ColE1/pMB1/pBR322/pUC origin of replication
   5876..6736    -  CDS            AmpR: β-lactamase; bla; confers resistance to ampicillin, carbenicillin, and related antibiotics
   6737..6841    -  promoter       AmpR promoter: bla
   6912..6956    -  misc_feature   bom (fragment): basis of mobility region from pBR322
   7111..131     +  enhancer       CMV enhancer (across the origin): human cytomegalovirus immediate early enhancer
>Addgene plasmid #194095 | nNc-ABE | addgene full sequence | sequence record 381542 | Addgene NGS Result
ATATGCCAAGTACGCCCCCTATTGACGTCAATGACGGTAAATGGCCCGCCTGGCATTATGCCCAGTACAT
GACCTTATGGGACTTTCCTACTTGGCAGTACATCTACGTATTAGTCATCGCTATTACCATGGTGATGCGG
TTTTGGCAGTACATCAATGGGCGTGGATAGCGGTTTGACTCACGGGGATTTCCAAGTCTCCACCCCATTG
ACGTCAATGGGAGTTTGTTTTGGCACCAAAATCAACGGGACTTTCCAAAATGTCGTAACAACTCCGCCCC
ATTGACGCAAATGGGCGGTAGGCGTGTACGGTGGGAGGTCTATATAAGCAGAGCTGGTTTAGTGAACCGT
CAGATCCGCTAGAGATCCGCGGCCGCTAATACGACTCACTATAGGGAGAGCCGCCACCATGAAACGGACA
GCCGACGGAAGCGAGTTCGAGTCACCAAAGAAGAAGCGGAAAGTCTCTGAGGTGGAGTTTTCCCACGAGT
ACTGGATGAGACATGCCCTGACCCTGGCCAAGAGGGCACGGGATGAGAGGGAGGTGCCTGTGGGAGCCGT
GCTGGTGCTGAACAATAGAGTGATCGGCGAGGGCTGGAACAGAGCCATCGGCCTGCACGACCCAACAGCC
CATGCCGAAATTATGGCCCTGAGACAGGGCGGCCTGGTCATGCAGAACTACAGACTGATTGACGCCACCC
TGTACGTGACATTCGAGCCTTGCGTGATGTGCGCCGGCGCCATGATCCACTCTAGGATCGGCCGCGTGGT
GTTTGGCGTGAGGAACTCAAAAAGAGGCGCCGCAGGCTCCCTGATGAACGTGCTGAACTACCCCGGCATG
AATCACCGCGTCGAAATTACCGAGGGAATCCTGGCAGATGAATGTGCCGCCCTGCTGTGCGATTTCTATC
GGATGCCTAGACAGGTGTTCAATGCTCAGAAGAAGGCCCAGAGCTCCATCAACTCCGGAGGATCTAGCGG
AGGCTCCTCTGGCTCTGAGACACCTGGCACAAGCGAGAGCGCAACACCTGAAAGCAGCGGGGGCAGCAGC
GGGGGGTCAGCCGCCTTCAAACCAAACCCTATGAACTACATCCTGGGGCTGGCCATCGGAATCGCAAGCG
TGGGCTGGGCTATCGTGGAAATCGACGAGGAGGAGAACCCAATCCGGCTGATCGACCTGGGCGTGAGAGT
GTTTGAGAGGGCAGAGGTGCCAAAGACCGGCGATTCCCTGGCAGCAGCACGGAGACTGGCACGGTCTGTG
AGGCGCCTGACACGGAGAAGGGCACACAGACTGCTGAGGGCACGCCGGCTGCTGAAGAGAGAGGGCGTGC
TGCAGGCAGCAGACTTCGATGAGAACGGCCTGATCAAGAGCCTGCCTAATACCCCATGGCAGCTGAGAGC
AGCCGCCCTGGACAGGAAGCTGACACCACTGGAGTGGTCCGCCGTGCTGCTGCACCTGATCAAGCACCGC
GGCTACCTGTCTCAGCGGAAGAATGAGGGCGAGACAGCCGATAAGGAGCTGGGCGCCCTGCTGAAGGGAG
TGGCCGACAACACACACGCACTGCAGACCGGCGACTTCCGGACACCTGCAGAGCTGGCCCTGAATAAGTT
CGAGAAGGAGAGCGGACACATCAGGAACCAGAGGGGCGACTATTCCCACACCTTCAACCGCAAGGATCTG
CAGGCCGAGCTGAATCTGCTGTTTGAGAAGCAGAAGGAGTTCGGCAATCCTCACGTGTCCGACGGCCTGA
AGGAGGGCATCGAGACACTGCTGATGACCCAGAGGCCAGCCCTGTCTGGCGATGCAGTGCAGAAGATGCT
GGGCCACTGCACATTTGAGCCCACCGAGCCTAAGGCCGCCAAGAACACCTACACAGCCGAGAGGTTCGTG
TGGCTGACAAAGCTGAACAATCTGAGGATCCTGGAGCAGGGAAGCGAGAGGCCTCTGACCGACACAGAGA
GGGCCACCCTGATGGATGAGCCATACAGGAAGTCCAAGCTGACATATGCACAGGCAAGGAAGCTGCTGGA
CCTGGACGATACCGCCTTCTTTAAGGGCCTGAGATACGGCAAGGATAATGCCGAGGCCTCTACACTGATG
GAGATGAAGGCCTATCACGCCATCAGCCGCGCCCTGGAGAAGGAGGGCCTGAAGGACAAGAAGTCTCCTC
TGAACCTGAGCCCAGAGCTGCAGGATGAGATCGGCACCGCCTTTTCCCTGTTCAAGACCGACGAGGACAT
CACAGGCCGCCTGAAGGACAGGGTGCAGCCTGAGATCCTGGAGGCCCTGCTGAAGCACATCTCTTTTGAT
AAGTTCGTGCAGATCAGCCTGAAGGCCCTGAGAAGGATCGTGCCACTGATGGAGCAGGGCAATCGCTACG
ACGAGGCCTGCACCGAGATCTACGGCGATCACTATGGCAAGAAGAACACAGAGGAGAAGATCTATCTGCC
CCCTATCCCAGCCGACGAGATCAGAAATCCAGTGGTGCTGAGGGCCCTGAGCCAGGCACGCAAAGTGATC
AACGGAGTGGTGCGCCGGTACGGCTCCCCCGCAAGGATCCACATCGAGACAGCCAGAGAAGTGGGCAAGT
CTTTTAAGGACCGGAAGGAGATCGAGAAGAGACAGGAGGAGAATAGAAAGGATAGGGAGAAGAGCGCCGC
CAAGTTCAGGGAGTACTTTCCCAACTTCGTGGGCGAGCCTAAGTCCAAGGACATCCTGAAGCTGCGCCTG
TACGAGCAGCAGCACGGCAAGTGTCTGTATAGCGGCAAGGAGATCAACCTGGGCCGGCTGAATGAGAAGG
GCTATGTGGAGATCGATCACGCCCTGCCCTTTAGCAGAACCTGGGACGATTCCTTCAACAATAAGGTGCT
GGCCCTGGGCTCTGAGAACCAGAATAAGGGCAATCAGACACCATACGAGTATTTCAACGGCAAGGACAAT
AGCAGGGAGTGGCAGGAGTTTAAGGCAAGGGTGGAGACAAGCAGGTTCCCACGGTCTAAGAAGCAGCGGA
TCCTGCTGCAGAAGTTTGACGAGGATGGCTTCAAGGAGAGAAACCTGAATGACACCAGATACATCAACAG
GTTTCTGTGCCAGTTCGTGGCCGATCACATGCTGCTGACCGGCAAGGGCAAGAGAAGGGTGTTTGCCTCC
AACGGCCAGATCACAAATCTGCTGAGGGGCTTCTGGGGCCTGAGAAAGGTGAGGGCAGAGAATGACAGGC
ACCACGCACTGGATGCAGTGGTGGTGGCATGTAGCACCATCGCCATGCAGCAGAAGATCACACGCTTTGT
GCGGTATAAGGAGATGAACGCCTTCGACGGCAAGACCATCGATAAGGAGACAGGCGAGGTGCTGCACCAG
AAGGCCCACTTTCCACAGCCCTGGGAGTTCTTTGCCCAGGAAGTGATGATCCGGGTGTTTGGCAAGCCAG
ACGGCAAGCCCGAGTTCGAGGAGGCCGATACCCCAGAGAAGCTGCGGACACTGCTGGCAGAGAAGCTGAG
CTCCAGACCTGAGGCCGTGCACAAGTACGTGACCCCTCTGTTCATCTCCCGCGCCCCAAATCGGAAGATG
TCTGGCCAGGGCCACATGGAGACAGTGAAGTCTGCCAAGCGGCTGGACGAGGGCATCAGCGTGCTGAGAG
TGCCCCTGACACAGCTGAAGCTGAAGGATCTGGAGAAGATGGTGAACCGCGAGCGGGAGCCTAAGCTGTA
TGAGGCCCTGAAGGCCAGACTGGAGGCCCACAAGGACGATCCCGCCAAGGCCTTTGCCGAGCCTTTCTAC
AAGTATGACAAGGCCGGCAATCGGACCCAGCAGGTGAAGGCCGTGAGAGTGGAGCAGGTGCAGAAGACAG
GCGTGTGGGTGCACAACCACAATGGCATCGCCGACAACGCCACAATCGTGCGGGTGGACGTGTTCGAGAA
GGGCGGCAAGTACTATCTGGTGCCAATCTACTCCTGGCAGGTGGCAAAGGGAATCCTGCCAGACAGAGCC
GTGGTGCAGGGCAAGGACGAGGAGGATTGGACCGTGATGGACGATTCTTTCGAGTTTAAGTTCGTGCTGT
ACGCCAACGACCTGATCAAGCTGACCGCCAAGAAGAATGAGTTTCTGGGCTATTTCGTGTCTCTGAACAG
GGCAACAGGAGCAATCGACATCAGGACCCACGACACAGATAGCACCAAGGGCAAGAACGGCATCTTTCAG
AGCGTGGGCGTGAAGACCGCCCTGTCCTTCCAGAAGTATCAGATTGACGAACTGGGAAAAGAGATTAGAC
CCTGTAGGCTGAAAAAGAGACCACCTGTGAGATCTGGCGGCTCAAAAAGAACCGCCGACGGCAGCGAATT
CGAGCCCAAGAAGAAGAGGAAAGTCTAACCGGTCATCATCACCATCACCATTGAGTTTAAACCCGCTGAT
CAGCCTCGACTGTGCCTTCTAGTTGCCAGCCATCTGTTGTTTGCCCCTCCCCCGTGCCTTCCTTGACCCT
GGAAGGTGCCACTCCCACTGTCCTTTCCTAATAAAATGAGGAAATTGCATCGCATTGTCTGAGTAGGTGT
CATTCTATTCTGGGGGGTGGGGTGGGGCAGGACAGCAAGGGGGAGGATTGGGAAGACAATAGCAGGCATG
CTGGGGATGCGGTGGGCTCTATGGCTTCTGAGGCGGAAAGAACCAGCTGGGGCTCGATACCGTCGACCTC
TAGCTAGAGCTTGGCGTAATCATGGTCATAGCTGTTTCCTGTGTGAAATTGTTATCCGCTCACAATTCCA
CACAACATACGAGCCGGAAGCATAAAGTGTAAAGCCTAGGGTGCCTAATGAGTGAGCTAACTCACATTAA
TTGCGTTGCGCTCACTGCCCGCTTTCCAGTCGGGAAACCTGTCGTGCCAGCTGCATTAATGAATCGGCCA
ACGCGCGGGGAGAGGCGGTTTGCGTATTGGGCGCTCTTCCGCTTCCTCGCTCACTGACTCGCTGCGCTCG
GTCGTTCGGCTGCGGCGAGCGGTATCAGCTCACTCAAAGGCGGTAATACGGTTATCCACAGAATCAGGGG
ATAACGCAGGAAAGAACATGTGAGCAAAAGGCCAGCAAAAGGCCAGGAACCGTAAAAAGGCCGCGTTGCT
GGCGTTTTTCCATAGGCTCCGCCCCCCTGACGAGCATCACAAAAATCGACGCTCAAGTCAGAGGTGGCGA
AACCCGACAGGACTATAAAGATACCAGGCGTTTCCCCCTGGAAGCTCCCTCGTGCGCTCTCCTGTTCCGA
CCCTGCCGCTTACCGGATACCTGTCCGCCTTTCTCCCTTCGGGAAGCGTGGCGCTTTCTCATAGCTCACG
CTGTAGGTATCTCAGTTCGGTGTAGGTCGTTCGCTCCAAGCTGGGCTGTGTGCACGAACCCCCCGTTCAG
CCCGACCGCTGCGCCTTATCCGGTAACTATCGTCTTGAGTCCAACCCGGTAAGACACGACTTATCGCCAC
TGGCAGCAGCCACTGGTAACAGGATTAGCAGAGCGAGGTATGTAGGCGGTGCTACAGAGTTCTTGAAGTG
GTGGCCTAACTACGGCTACACTAGAAGAACAGTATTTGGTATCTGCGCTCTGCTGAAGCCAGTTACCTTC
GGAAAAAGAGTTGGTAGCTCTTGATCCGGCAAACAAACCACCGCTGGTAGCGGTGGTTTTTTTGTTTGCA
AGCAGCAGATTACGCGCAGAAAAAAAGGATCTCAAGAAGATCCTTTGATCTTTTCTACGGGGTCTGACAC
TCAGTGGAACGAAAACTCACGTTAAGGGATTTTGGTCATGAGATTATCAAAAAGGATCTTCACCTAGATC
CTTTTAAATTAAAAATGAAGTTTTAAATCAATCTAAAGTATATATGAGTAAACTTGGTCTGACAGTTACC
AATGCTTAATCAGTGAGGCACCTATCTCAGCGATCTGTCTATTTCGTTCATCCATAGTTGCCTGACTCCC
CGTCGTGTAGATAACTACGATACGGGAGGGCTTACCATCTGGCCCCAGTGCTGCAATGATACCGCGAGAC
CCACGCTCACCGGCTCCAGATTTATCAGCAATAAACCAGCCAGCCGGAAGGGCCGAGCGCAGAAGTGGTC
CTGCAACTTTATCCGCCTCCATCCAGTCTATTAATTGTTGCCGGGAAGCTAGAGTAAGTAGTTCGCCAGT
TAATAGTTTGCGCAACGTTGTTGCCATTGCTACAGGCATCGTGGTGTCACGCTCGTCGTTTGGTATGGCT
TCATTCAGCTCCGGTTCCCAACGATCAAGGCGAGTTACATGATCCCCCATGTTGTGCAAAAAAGCGGTTA
GCTCCTTCGGTCCTCCGATCGTTGTCAGAAGTAAGTTGGCCGCAGTGTTATCACTCATGGTTATGGCAGC
ACTGCATAATTCTCTTACTGTCATGCCATCCGTAAGATGCTTTTCTGTGACTGGTGAGTACTCAACCAAG
TCATTCTGAGAATAGTGTATGCGGCGACCGAGTTGCTCTTGCCCGGCGTCAATACGGGATAATACCGCGC
CACATAGCAGAACTTTAAAAGTGCTCATCATTGGAAAACGTTCTTCGGGGCGAAAACTCTCAAGGATCTT
ACCGCTGTTGAGATCCAGTTCGATGTAACCCACTCGTGCACCCAACTGATCTTCAGCATCTTTTACTTTC
ACCAGCGTTTCTGGGTGAGCAAAAACAGGAAGGCAAAATGCCGCAAAAAAGGGAATAAGGGCGACACGGA
AATGTTGAATACTCATACTCTTCCTTTTTCAATATTATTGAAGCATTTATCAGGGTTATTGTCTCATGAG
CGGATACATATTTGAATGTATTTAGAAAAATAAACAAATAGGGGTTCCGCGCACATTTCCCCGAAAAGTG
CCACCTGACGTCGACGGATCGGGAGATCGATCTCCCGATCCCCTAGGGTCGACTCTCAGTACAATCTGCT
CTGATGCCGCATAGTTAAGCCAGTATCTGCTCCCTGCTTGTGTGTTGGAGGTCGCTGAGTAGTGCGCGAG
CAAAATTTAAGCTACAACAAGGCAAGGCTTGACCGACAATTGCATGAAGAATCTGCTTAGGGTTAGGCGT
TTTGCGCTGCTTCGCGATGTACGGGCCAGATATACGCGTTGACATTGATTATTGACTAGTTATTAATAGT
AATCAATTACGGGGTCATTAGTTCATAGCCCATATATGGAGTTCCGCGTTACATAACTTACGGTAAATGG
CCCGCCTGGCTGACCGCCCAACGACCCCCGCCCATTGACGTCAATAATGACGTATGTTCCCATAGTAACG
CCAATAGGGACTTTCCATTGACGTCAATGGGTGGAGTATTTACGGTAAACTGCCCACTTGGCAGTACATC
AAGTGTATC
